Addgene plasmid #183735: pPAP_BGL1
Purpose: Expresses Aspergillus aculeatus β-glucosidase (BGL1)
Depositing lab: Jun Ishii. Depositing organization: Kobe University. Publication: A streamlined strain engineering workflow with genome-wide screening detects enhanced protein secretion in Komagataella phaffii. Ito Y, Ishigami M, Terai G, Nakamura Y, Hashiba N, Nishi T, Nakazawa H, Hasunuma T, Asai K, Umetsu M, Ishii J, Kondo A. Commun Biol. 2022 Jun 8;5(1):561. doi: 10.1038/s42003-022-03475-w. PubMed 35676418.
Backbone
  Vector backbone: pUC19
  Total vector size (bp): 8507
  Vector type: Yeast Expression
  Selectable markers: Neomycin (select with G418)
Growth in bacteria
  Bacterial resistance: Ampicillin, 100 μg/mL
  Growth temperature: 37°C
  Growth strain: DH5alpha
  Copy number: High Copy
Gene/Insert
  Gene/Insert name: β-glucosidase (AaBGL1)
  Species: Aspergillus aculeatus
  Insert size (bp): 732
  GenBank ID: D64088
  Promoter: AOX1 promoter
  Cloning method: Ligation Independent Cloning
  Sequencing primers: 5′ GAAGGAAGCTGCCCTGTCTTAAAC; 3′ AGTATCAAAAATGAAGCCTGCATC
Terms and licenses: Academic/Nonprofit Terms; Industry Terms: Not Available to Industry
How to cite: pPAP_BGL1 was a gift from Jun Ishii (Addgene plasmid # 183735 ; http://n2t.net/addgene:183735 ; RRID:Addgene_183735)
