[The description below was written by a language model from this plasmid's Addgene catalogue record and pLannotate feature annotations shown in this document.]
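Description:
pPAP_BGL1 is a yeast expression plasmid built on a pUC19 backbone, about 8.5 kb in size, designed to produce secreted Aspergillus aculeatus β-glucosidase (AaBGL1) in the methylotrophic yeast Komagataella phaffii (Pichia pastoris). In E. coli it is maintained at high copy number through the ColE1/pUC origin and selected with ampicillin via the β-lactamase gene and its native promoter. Remnants of the pUC19 lac region (lac promoter, operator, CAP site and fragments of lacZα and lacI) flank the inserted cassettes. For selection in yeast, the plasmid carries a neo (nptII) coding sequence conferring G418 resistance; the feature table does not annotate the promoter and terminator driving this marker. No yeast replication origin is annotated, so the record does not establish how the plasmid is maintained in the yeast host.

The expression cassette consists of the methanol-inducible AOX1 promoter, the S. cerevisiae α-factor secretion signal, the BGL1 coding sequence and the AOX1 terminator, with a short fragment of AOX1 coding sequence preceding the terminator. The α-factor prepro leader directs the fusion protein into the secretory pathway, where Kex2 cleavage after the dibasic site releases the enzyme to the medium. The catalogue lists an insert size of 732 bp, whereas the annotated BGL1 coding region spans roughly 2.6 kb, so the catalogue figure does not appear to reflect the full gene. The associated work concerns strain engineering and genome-wide screening for enhanced protein secretion in K. phaffii, which suggests that BGL1 serves as a secreted model protein for that purpose.
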