Features (pLannotate 1.2.2; 18 found; start..end, strand, type, name):
    196..784     -  rep_origin     ori: high-copy-number ColE1/pMB1/pBR322/pUC origin of replication
    955..1815    -  CDS            AmpR: β-lactamase; bla; confers resistance to ampicillin, carbenicillin, and related antibiotics
   1816..1920    -  promoter       AmpR promoter: bla
   2015..2050    +  CDS            rop (fragment): Rop protein, which maintains plasmids at low copy number; rop
   2152..2251    +  misc_feature   bom (fragment): basis of mobility region from pBR322
   2257..2414    -  CDS            lacZα (fragment): LacZα fragment of β-galactosidase; lacZ fragment
   2703..3494    +  CDS            neo: KKA2_KLEPN - Also known as kan, nptII. Experimental evidence at protein level: Swiss-Prot protein existence level 1. Resistance to kanamycin, neomycin, paromomycin, ribostamycin, butirosin and gentamicin B. From Klebsiella pneumoniae.
   4011..4027    -  mobile_element Tn7L (fragment): mini-Tn7 element (left end of the Tn7 transposon) Tn7
   4088..4105    +  promoter       ADH1 promoter (fragment): S. cerevisiae ADH1; promoter for alcohol dehydrogenase 1
   4146..4392    -  terminator     AOX1 terminator: Pichia pastoris AOX1; transcription terminator for AOX1
   4396..4461    -  CDS            AOX1 (fragment): ALOX1_KOMPC - Experimental evidence at protein level: Swiss-Prot protein existence level 1. Major isoform of alcohol oxidase, which catalyzes the oxidation of methanol to formaldehyde and hydrogen peroxide, the first step in the methanol utilization pathway of methylotrophic yeasts. From Komagataella phaffii (strain ATCC 76273 / CBS 7435 / CECT 11047 / NRRL Y-11430 / Wegner 21-1) (Yeast) (Pichia pastoris).
   4470..7031    -  CDS            BGL1_ASPAC: Experimental evidence at protein level: Swiss-Prot protein existence level 1. From Aspergillus aculeatus.
   7008..7262    -  CDS            α-factor secretion signal: N-terminal secretion signal from S. cerevisiae alpha-factor; MFα1; Cleavage by the Kex2 protease occurs after the dibasic KR sequence.
   7269..8207    -  promoter       AOX1 promoter: Pichia pastoris AOX1; inducible promoter, regulated by methanol
   8326..8342    -  protein_bind   lac operator: The lac repressor binds to the lac operator to inhibit transcription in E. coli. This inhibition can be relieved by adding lactose or isopropyl-β-D-thiogalactopyranoside (IPTG). lac repressor encoded by lacI
   8350..8380    -  promoter       lac promoter: promoter for the E. coli lac operon
   8395..8416    -  protein_bind   CAP binding site: CAP binding activates transcription in the presence of cAMP. E. coli catabolite activator protein
   8429..13      -  CDS            lacI (fragment) (across the origin): lac repressor; lacI; The lac repressor binds to the lac operator to inhibit transcription in E. coli. This inhibition can be relieved by adding lactose or isopropyl-β-D-thiogalactopyranoside (IPTG).
>Addgene plasmid #183735 | pPAP_BGL1 | addgene full sequence | sequence record 365758 | Addgene NGS Result
GCGTATTGGGCGCTCTTCCGCTTCCTCGCTCACTGACTCGCTGCGCTCGGTCGTTCGGCTGCGGCGAGCG
GTATCAGCTCACTCAAAGGCGGTAATACGGTTATCCACAGAATCAGGGGATAACGCAGGAAAGAACATGT
GAGCAAAAGGCCAGCAAAAGGCCAGGAACCGTAAAAAGGCCGCGTTGCTGGCGTTTTTCCATAGGCTCCG
CCCCCCTGACGAGCATCACAAAAATCGACGCTCAAGTCAGAGGTGGCGAAACCCGACAGGACTATAAAGA
TACCAGGCGTTTCCCCCTGGAAGCTCCCTCGTGCGCTCTCCTGTTCCGACCCTGCCGCTTACCGGATACC
TGTCCGCCTTTCTCCCTTCGGGAAGCGTGGCGCTTTCTCATAGCTCACGCTGTAGGTATCTCAGTTCGGT
GTAGGTCGTTCGCTCCAAGCTGGGCTGTGTGCACGAACCCCCCGTTCAGCCCGACCGCTGCGCCTTATCC
GGTAACTATCGTCTTGAGTCCAACCCGGTAAGACACGACTTATCGCCACTGGCAGCAGCCACTGGTAACA
GGATTAGCAGAGCGAGGTATGTAGGCGGTGCTACAGAGTTCTTGAAGTGGTGGCCTAACTACGGCTACAC
TAGAAGAACAGTATTTGGTATCTGCGCTCTGCTGAAGCCAGTTACCTTCGGAAAAAGAGTTGGTAGCTCT
TGATCCGGCAAACAAACCACCGCTGGTAGCGGTGGTTTTTTTGTTTGCAAGCAGCAGATTACGCGCAGAA
AAAAAGGATCTCAAGAAGATCCTTTGATCTTTTCTACGGGGTCTGACGCTCAGTGGAACGAAAACTCACG
TTAAGGGATTTTGGTCATGAGATTATCAAAAAGGATCTTCACCTAGATCCTTTTAAATTAAAAATGAAGT
TTTAAATCAATCTAAAGTATATATGAGTAAACTTGGTCTGACAGTTACCAATGCTTAATCAGTGAGGCAC
CTATCTCAGCGATCTGTCTATTTCGTTCATCCATAGTTGCCTGACTCCCCGTCGTGTAGATAACTACGAT
ACGGGAGGGCTTACCATCTGGCCCCAGTGCTGCAATGATACCGCGAGACCCACGCTCACCGGCTCCAGAT
TTATCAGCAATAAACCAGCCAGCCGGAAGGGCCGAGCGCAGAAGTGGTCCTGCAACTTTATCCGCCTCCA
TCCAGTCTATTAATTGTTGCCGGGAAGCTAGAGTAAGTAGTTCGCCAGTTAATAGTTTGCGCAACGTTGT
TGCCATTGCTACAGGCATCGTGGTGTCACGCTCGTCGTTTGGTATGGCTTCATTCAGCTCCGGTTCCCAA
CGATCAAGGCGAGTTACATGATCCCCCATGTTGTGCAAAAAAGCGGTTAGCTCCTTCGGTCCTCCGATCG
TTGTCAGAAGTAAGTTGGCCGCAGTGTTATCACTCATGGTTATGGCAGCACTGCATAATTCTCTTACTGT
CATGCCATCCGTAAGATGCTTTTCTGTGACTGGTGAGTACTCAACCAAGTCATTCTGAGAATAGTGTATG
CGGCGACCGAGTTGCTCTTGCCCGGCGTCAATACGGGATAATACCGCGCCACATAGCAGAACTTTAAAAG
TGCTCATCATTGGAAAACGTTCTTCGGGGCGAAAACTCTCAAGGATCTTACCGCTGTTGAGATCCAGTTC
GATGTAACCCACTCGTGCACCCAACTGATCTTCAGCATCTTTTACTTTCACCAGCGTTTCTGGGTGAGCA
AAAACAGGAAGGCAAAATGCCGCAAAAAAGGGAATAAGGGCGACACGGAAATGTTGAATACTCATACTCT
TCCTTTTTCAATATTATTGAAGCATTTATCAGGGTTATTGTCTCATGAGCGGATACATATTTGAATGTAT
TTAGAAAAATAAACAAATAGGGGTTCCGCGCACATTTCCCCGAAAAGTGCCACCTGACGTCTAAGAAACC
ATTATTATCATGACATTAACCTATAAAAATAGGCGTATCACGAGGCCCTTTCGTCTCGCGCGTTTCGGTG
ATGACGGTGAAAACCTCTGACACATGCAGCTCCCGGAGACGGTCACAGCTTGTCTGTAAGCGGATGCCGG
GAGCAGACAAGCCCGTCAGGGCGCGTCAGCGGGTGTTGGCGGGTGTCGGGGCTGGCTTAACTATGCGGCA
TCAGAGCAGATTGTACTGAGAGTGCACCATATGCGGTGTGAAATACCGCACAGATGCGTAAGGAGAAAAT
ACCGCATCAGGCGCCATTCGCCATTCAGGCTGCGCAACTGTTGGGAAGGGCGATCGGTGCGGGCCTCTTC
GCTATTACGCCAGCTGGCGAAAGGGGGATGTGCTGCAAGGCGATTAAGTTGGGTAACGCCAGGGTTTTCC
CAGTCACGACGTTGTAAAACGACGGCCAGTGAATTCTACAGAGCTTTATATCACCTTACTGAACGCTAGA
GTAGACCCAATTCCCGGCTCACACCACCCTTACATGCAGAGCTAACCAATAAGGTAATTAATTAACACTA
TATAGCTCGTGGTGAACACTGGCCCGGAGTAGTCATACGTGTAGGTTTTTGGCGTGATGAAAATCAGGTG
GCGCACGACTTTTCGTAAAGTTCGGGAGGGAGTGCTGCAAACGGTATATAAGGACCAGTTTTTCTCGCAC
ATTATCAATTGCTCTTTAGTACAAAGATAATATAGAAACCATATGATTGAACAAGATGGATTGCACGCAG
GTTCTCCGGCCGCTTGGGTGGAGAGGCTATTCGGCTATGACTGGGCACAACAGACAATCGGCTGCTCTGA
TGCCGCCGTGTTCCGGCTGTCAGCGCAGGGGCGCCCGGTTCTTTTTGTCAAGACCGACCTGTCCGGTGCC
CTGAATGAACTGCAGGACGAGGCAGCGCGGCTATCGTGGCTGGCCACGACGGGCGTTCCTTGCGCAGCTG
TGCTCGACGTTGTCACTGAAGCGGGAAGGGACTGGCTGCTATTGGGCGAAGTGCCGGGGCAGGATCTCCT
GTCATCTCACCTTGCTCCTGCCGAGAAAGTATCCATCATGGCTGATGCAATGCGGCGGCTGCATACGCTT
GATCCGGCTACCTGCCCATTCGACCACCAAGCGAAACATCGCATCGAGCGAGCACGTACTCGGATGGAAG
CCGGTCTTGTCGATCAGGATGATCTGGACGAAGAGCATCAGGGGCTCGCGCCAGCCGAACTGTTCGCCAG
GCTCAAGGCGCGCATGCCCGACGGCGAGGATCTCGTCGTGACCCATGGCGATGCCTGCTTGCCGAATATC
ATGGTGGAAAATGGCCGCTTTTCTGGATTCATCGACTGTGGCCGGCTGGGTGTGGCGGACCGCTATCAGG
ACATAGCGTTGGCTACCCGTGATATTGCTGAAGAGCTTGGCGGCGAATGGGCTGACCGCTTCCTCGTGCT
TTACGGTATCGCCGCTCCCGATTCGCAGCGCATCGCCTTCTATCGCCTTCTTGACGAGTTCTTCTGAGCG
GGGAATTCTCTAGATGACGGACACCGGCGTTTACATGCGAAAAAAACTAAAGTGCGCGCATTTCACGGCC
GAGGGGGGTCCCACTTGGGACTGAGAGGGGGTGGGATCTGAAATCGAGGAGGTATCAAGACCCCCCGTTT
CTCAACTCCCTAATCAAAAATTACGAAGTCCTCGTTGGAAAGGAGTTAAAATAATTAAGCGGGGTCGGAC
GCCATACCGAGGTTATCTTGCAGGCATTTTACTAATATTGGAATTCGGAGCTCAACTTGCAACCAGGCAG
GGTTTAGCTATGTAATCAATGTAATCAATATAATAAAGCACTACCACATCGAAGGTTTGGGAGGGAGGCC
AATAGTGTCCCCCACAGGGTGCTGATATCGCGATTCTTGGGTGAGGAGACACATATTTCACTCCTCTCAC
CAACCAACCAAGCGGCTCCTCGCAAGATGATTTATCCGATTATCCGGACACTATACTCCCATCCAGTTTG
ATGCCGATTTCATCGATTGTCCTAAATAATCCTTAAATATGTATAGAACGGTACCCTGGGGTTACATAAT
CCTTATTTAATAATCCCTCCCCCACCGCTTTTCTTTTTTTTTCTTCTTATTGTCTCTAGAAGATCTAAGC
TTGCACAAACGAACGTCTCACTTAATCTTCTGTACTCTGAAGAGGAGTGGGAAATACCAAGAAAAACATC
AAACTCGAATGATTTTCCCAAACCCCTACCACAAGATATTCATCAGCTGCGAGATAGGCTGATCAGGAGC
AAGCTCGTACGAGAAGAAACAAAATGACAAAAAAAATCCTATACTATATAGGTTACAAATAAAAAAGTAT
CAAAAATGAAGCCTGCATCTCTCAGGCAAATGGCATTCTGACATCCTCTTGATTAGAATCTAGCAAGACC
GGTCTTCTCGTAAGTGCCCAACTTGAACTGAGGAACAGTCATGTCTAAGGCTCGAGTCATTGCACCTTCG
GGAGCGCCGCGTGAAGGGGCAGCTGACGCGAAGAGCTACCAACATGGACCTTCTTCGGGTAAGAAGTGAT
GACCCAGTCCTGAGCCGCAACGTCCCAGTTAGACAGATCGCGGCGGGTCAGGGTAGTCGTCCACACCGTC
TCCTCGGAGGGCTTGAGGGTGAGGCGGTCGAATTTGCGCAACACAACCTTGGGCTCATTGGGTCCACCAA
GGGAAACATACAATTGAGGCACAGCATCACCGGCAACACGACCAGTGTTCTTGACTGTCACCGAAACACG
GATCAACTCATCGTAGAGGCGCGGGTTACCACCAGAGCCACCACCGGCAGGCAGAACGGGCTGCGGAGAG
CCATCAGTAGCACCCTCGGGCACGTGCTCCGCGGTGTCGACTCCATAGTACGGGTCGCCAGATGAGGCCT
TCAGGTCTGTGGAATTAAGCCAGGGATAGATGAACTTGCTGATTCTGGTCAATCCCTCAGGGTACACGTA
GTCAGAGGCATTGCCGACTTGTCCGAAGGTGGGAGCGGCGCCAGTCTCAGTGGCTACTTGAGCGTTGGAG
GAAGCGTTGAGAACCTGGATGTGAAGGCCAGAGTAGTTGAAAGTGGTGTAGCTCAGACCATGTCCGAACT
CGTAGATCGGGGTCTCATTGCGCTTGTCGAATCCGCGGTAGTCAATGAAAACACCTTCCGAGAAATCATC
TTGGGGAGCTCCGTTGCCGTTGTTGAGCTCACGGACAAGGTAATCCCCGTACGCCTCCCTCGTCTTGCCC
CAGGTGAATGGAGATTTGGCGCCCGGGTTGACGCGGCCGTAGAGCACGTCAGCCAAGGAGTTGCCAGACT
CCTGGCCAGGCAAGCCCGCCCAGAGGATGGCAGTAACGTTGGGGTGGTCATACCACTCGTCAACCAAAAC
AGGTCCAACGGAGTGGATGACAACGATGGTGTTGTTGCAGTTGTTTGCAGCAGCCTTGATGAGGTTGTCG
CCGTTCTTCCAGAGGGTGAGGTTGTTGCGGTCGCCCTCGTTTCCGTCCACGGAGATATAGCCCTCTCCCG
CGTCCGAGTTGACAAATACAAGAGAGACACTGGCTTGTTTAGCGAGGGTCTCCACCTGGCTCAGCGCCCA
GTTGTCCGTGATGGCGTAGACGCTGCCCTTATGCTTGAGCACCTCGGCTTGAATAGCCTGCTCAGGGGTC
ACGAGATATGGGAATTCGGCAGTGCCGCTACCCCAAGCCATAGCAAGAGTACCGTTGTCACAGCCACGGT
CAGAGCAGCCATTGGCACCGTACGAGTTGGATCCAGCATCTTCACCCAGGATCGCAACTTTGCGCTCCTT
TCCGGTCAGCGGCAGGGCATTGTTGTTCTTCAGTAGAACAGTACTGTCTGCTCCCAACTTGCGAATAACC
TCGCTGTGGTTGCGCTGCACATTGACAAAGTGATTGACCTTCTCATAGGGCCCTTCCTGGGGGTAGAAAT
ACTTGAAGCCGTATTCATCGCGAGTCCAGGAGCTGAAGTTAGGCGGCTGGTACAGGCGGTCGCGGCCAAC
CTTGTAGTAGGCAGCCATGATACGGACAGCCATGTCGTCAACGCGCCACTGCGGGACGGTACCGTTGAGC
ACAGCAATGGTCAGGTTGGTACCCCAGAAACTAGTGGCAGAATCGAAGGTGATATCGCCAGGCATTGACA
TATCCAAGCCGGCCAAAGCAGAGCCAACACCACTGTGGTGAGCACCCCAGTCAGACATCACAAAGCCCTG
GAAGCCGAGCTCGGCCTTCAGAAGCTTGTTCAGAGTGTAACTGTTCTGGCAACCGTAGCTGTTGTTGATC
TGGTTGTAGGAACACATGATGGCGCCAACGCCGGCGCGAACGGCATCCGCGAAGGGCCAGAGGTACATTT
CATGAATGGTCTTGTCATCAACGTTAGAGCTGATCGTGTCGGAGATATTGAATCCGTAGCCCGCAGCCTC
TGCGACCTGGCGGAAATGCTCTTGCTCATTGAGAATGTAATGCTTGGCTGTCGCCACGACACCAGCGTCT
TGAATACCCTTAATCGTCTCCGCAAAGAGCACACCAGTAAGAGCCGGGTCTGGAGAGAAACCTTCCCAGT
TGCGACCTCCATCAGGGCTCCTGCCGAGGGGACCCGCGGCCGGTCCCAATTGAACATCAATTCCTTTGTC
ACTGAACTCTTGACCCATAGCCTGACCACGTAGATAAGCAAGGTTCTTGTCCCATGTCGCAGCAACGTTG
ACACCAGCAGGGAAAGCCGAATTGTAGTCACTATCACGAATTCCCAAGGGACTGTCCTGAAGACACATGC
CACCGATGTTCAGTCTTGGGACACCACCAGTCTGACCGACGCACTTCTCCAGCTCCCATCCAGTTCCGGT
GGTCAGGTTGACCTTCTCATCCAGAGTCATCTGGGATACAATGGCCACTGCACGCTGGTAGGCTTCCGCC
CACTCTCCCTGGCCATTGGCCCACGGAGAGGGGTAGAAAGGAGGAGAGAACGCCAGTTCATCGAATTCGT
CGACGTCTCTTTTATCCAAAGATACCCCTTCTTCTTTAGCAGCAATGCTGGCAATAGTAGTATTTATAAA
CAATAACCCGTTATTTGTGCTGTTGGAAAATGGCAAAACAGCAACATCGAAATCCCCTTCTAAATCTAAG
TAACCGATGACAGCTTCAGCCGGAATTTGTGCCGTTTCATCTTCTGTTGTAGTGTTGACTGGAGCAGCTA
ATGCGGAGGATGCTGCGAATAAAACTGCAGTAAAAATTGAAGGAAATCTCATACTAGTCGTTTCGAATAA
TTAGTTGTTTTTTGATCTTCTCAAGTTGTCGTTAAAAGTCGTTAAAATCAAAAGCTTGTCAATTGGAACC
AGTCGCAATTATGAAAGTAAGCTAATAATGATGATAAAAAAAAAGGTTTAAGACAGGGCAGCTTCCTTCT
GTTTATATATTGCTGTCAAGTAGGGGTTAGAACAGTTAAATTTTGATCATGAACGTTAGGCTATCAGCAG
TATTCCCACCAGAATCTTGGAAGCATACAATGTGGAGACAATGCATAATCATCCAAAAAGCGGGTGTTTC
CCCATTTGCGTTTCGGCACAGGTGCACCGGGGTTCAGAAGCGATAGAGAGACTGCGCTAAGCATTAATGA
GATTATTTTTGAGCATTCGTCAATCAATACCAAACAAGACAAACGGTATGCCGACTTTTGGAAGTTTCTT
TTTGACCAACTGGCCGTTAGCATTTCAACGAACCAAACTTAGTTCATCTTGGATGAGATCACGCTTTTGT
CATATTAGGTTCCAAGACAGCGTTTAAACTGTCAGTTTTGGGCCATTTGGGGAACATGAAACTATTTGAC
CCCACACTCAGAAAGCCCTCATCTGGAGTGATGTTCGGGTGTAATGCGGAGCTTGTTGCATTCGGAAATA
AACAAACATGAACCTCGCCAGGGGGGCCAGGATAGACAGGCTAATAAAGTCATGGTGTTAGTAGCCTAAT
AGAAGGAATTGGAATGAGCGAGCTCCAATCAAGCCCAATAACTGGGCTGGTTTTTCGATGGCAAAAGTGG
GTGTTGAGGAGAAGAGGAGTGGAGGTCCTGCGTTTGCAACGGTCTGCTGCTAGTGTATCCCCTCCTGTTG
CGTTTGGCACTTATGTGTGAGAATGGACCTGTGGATGTCGGATGGCAAAAAGGTTTCATTCAACCTTTCG
TCTTTGGATGTTAGATCTCGAATAATAACTGTTATTTTTCAGTGTTCCCGATCTGCGTCTATTTCACAAT
ACCAACATGGGATCCGCGGCCGCAAGCTTGGCGTAATCATGGTCATAGCTGTTTCCTGTGTGAAATTGTT
ATCCGCTCACAATTCCACACAACATACGAGCCGGAAGCATAAAGTGTAAAGCCTGGGGTGCCTAATGAGT
GAGCTAACTCACATTAATTGCGTTGCGCTCACTGCCCGCTTTCCAGTCGGGAAACCTGTCGTGCCAGCTG
CATTAATGAATCGGCCAACGCGCGGGGAGAGGCGGTTT
